Addgene plasmid #238907: C-term_C-myc (4a)
Purpose: Plasmid insert contains the C-myc C-terminal tag sequence for use in Combinatorial Golden Gate Assembly (BsaI restriction sites).
Depositing lab: Joseph Brock. Depositing organization: Australian National University. Publication: High-throughput optimisation of protein secretion in yeast via an engineered biosensor. Cleaver A, Luo R, Smith OB, Murphy L, Schwessinger B, Brock J. Trends Biotechnol. 2025 Apr;43(4):838-867. doi: 10.1016/j.tibtech.2024.11.010. Epub 2024 Dec 13. PubMed 39674781.
Backbone
  Vector backbone: pYTK001
  Backbone manufacturer: John Dueber (Addgene #65108)
  Vector type: Synthetic Biology
Growth in bacteria
  Bacterial resistance: Chloramphenicol, 25 μg/mL
  Growth temperature: 37°C
  Growth strain: DH5alpha
  Copy number: High Copy
Gene/Insert
  Gene/Insert name: C-term_C-myc
  Species: Synthetic
  Cloning method: Golden Gate
Terms and licenses: Academic/Nonprofit Terms; Industry Terms: Not Available to Industry
How to cite: C-term_C-myc (4a) was a gift from Joseph Brock (Addgene plasmid # 238907 ; http://n2t.net/addgene:238907 ; RRID:Addgene_238907)
