[The description below was written by a language model from this plasmid's Addgene catalogue record and pLannotate feature annotations shown in this document.]
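Description:
C-term_C-myc (4a) is a small (about 1.7 kb) synthetic-biology part plasmid built on pYTK001, the part entry vector of the yeast modular cloning toolkit. It is a storage and donor vector propagated in E. coli rather than an expression construct. Its annotated features are almost entirely backbone: a high-copy ColE1/pUC-type origin of replication and a chloramphenicol acetyltransferase (cat) gene driven by its native cat promoter and followed by a minimal phage lambda t0 terminator, which gives chloramphenicol selection. No yeast origin, yeast marker or eukaryotic promoter is annotated, consistent with a plasmid that only carries a part for later assembly.

The payload is a short synthetic sequence encoding the c-Myc epitope tag, formatted as a C-terminal tag part and flanked by BsaI sites. BsaI is a type IIS enzyme that cuts outside its recognition sequence, so digestion releases the part with defined overhangs that dictate its position and orientation in a one-pot Golden Gate reaction. The "4a" in the name presumably refers to the toolkit position used for C-terminal tags, between a coding sequence and a terminator, although the record does not spell this out. The automated feature table did not annotate the Myc tag or the BsaI sites, so the insert is known from the catalogue fields only; it most likely lies in the unannotated stretch outside the origin and resistance cassette.

The plasmid is intended for combinatorial Golden Gate assembly, where it can be mixed with other parts to append a Myc epitope to proteins of interest for antibody-based detection. The associated work concerns high-throughput optimisation of protein secretion in yeast.
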