Features (pLannotate 1.2.2; 4 found; start..end, strand, type, name):
      7..41      -  terminator     lambda t0 terminator: minimal transcription terminator from phage lambda (Scholtissek and Grosse, 1987)
    115..771     -  CDS            cat: CAT_ECOLX - Experimental evidence at protein level: Swiss-Prot protein existence level 1. This enzyme is an effector of chloramphenicol resistance in bacteria. From Escherichia coli. This protein is used as a marker in many commonly used cloning vectors, such as pACYC184.
    772..869     -  promoter       cat promoter: promoter of the E. coli cat gene encoding chloramphenicol acetyltransferase
    953..1541    +  rep_origin     ori: high-copy-number ColE1/pMB1/pBR322/pUC origin of replication
>Addgene plasmid #238907 | C-term_C-myc (4a) | addgene full sequence | sequence record 478398 | Addgene NGS Result
AGACCAATAAAAAACGCCCGGCGGCAACCGAGCGTTCTGAACAAATCCAGATGGAGTTCTGAGGTCATTA
CTGGATCTATCAACAGGAGTCCAAGCGAGCTCGATATCAAATTACGCCCCGCCCTGCCACTCATCGCAGT
ACTGTTGTAATTCATTAAGCATTCTGCCGACATGGAAGCCATCACAAACGGCATGATGAACCTGAATCGC
CAGCGGCATCAGCACCTTGTCGCCTTGCGTATAATATTTGCCCATGGTGAAAACGGGGGCGAAGAAGTTG
TCCATATTGGCCACGTTTAAATCAAAACTGGTGAAACTCACCCAGGGATTGGCTGAAACGAAAAACATAT
TCTCAATAAACCCTTTAGGGAAATAGGCCAGGTTTTCACCGTAACACGCCACATCTTGCGAATATATGTG
TAGAAACTGCCGGAAATCGTCGTGGTATTCACTCCAGAGCGATGAAAACGTTTCAGTTTGCTCATGGAAA
ACGGTGTAACAAGGGTGAACACTATCCCATATCACCAGCTCACCGTCTTTCATTGCCATACGAAATTCCG
GATGAGCATTCATCAGGCGGGCAAGAATGTGAATAAAGGCCGGATAAAACTTGTGCTTATTTTTCTTTAC
GGTCTTTAAAAAGGCCGTAATATCCAGCTGAACGGTCTGGTTATAGGTACATTGAGCAACTGACTGAAAT
GCCTCAAAATGTTCTTTACGATGCCATTGGGATATATCAACGGTGGTATATCCAGTGATTTTTTTCTCCA
TTTTAGCTTCCTTAGCTCCTGAAAATCTCGATAACTCAAAAAATACGCCCGGTAGTGATCTTATTTCATT
ATGGTGAAAGTTGGAACCTCTTACGTGCCCGATCAATCATGACCAAAATCCCTTAACGTGAGTTTTCGTT
CCACTGAGCGTCAGACCCCGTAGAAAAGATCAAAGGATCTTCTTGAGATCCTTTTTTTCTGCGCGTAATC
TGCTGCTTGCAAACAAAAAAACCACCGCTACCAGCGGTGGTTTGTTTGCCGGATCAAGAGCTACCAACTC
TTTTTCCGAAGGTAACTGGCTTCAGCAGAGCGCAGATACCAAATACTGTTCTTCTAGTGTAGCCGTAGTT
AGGCCACCACTTCAAGAACTCTGTAGCACCGCCTACATACCTCGCTCTGCTAATCCTGTTACCAGTGGCT
GCTGCCAGTGGCGATAAGTCGTGTCTTACCGGGTTGGACTCAAGACGATAGTTACCGGATAAGGCGCAGC
GGTCGGGCTGAACGGGGGGTTCGTGCACACAGCCCAGCTTGGAGCGAACGACCTACACCGAACTGAGATA
CCTACAGCGTGAGCTATGAGAAAGCGCCACGCTTCCCGAAGGGAGAAAGGCGGACAGGTATCCGGTAAGC
GGCAGGGTCGGAACAGGAGAGCGCACGAGGGAGCTTCCAGGGGGAAACGCCTGGTATCTTTATAGTCCTG
TCGGGTTTCGCCACCTCTGACTTGAGCGTCGATTTTTGTGATGCTCGTCAGGGGGGCGGAGCCTATGGAA
AAACGCCAGCAACGCGGCCTTTTTACGGTTCCTGGCCTTTTGCTGGCCTTTTGCTCACATGTTCTTTCCT
GCGTTATCCCCTGATTCTGTGGATAACCGTAGTCGGTCTCAATCCGCCGCAGCTGAACAAAAATTGATTT
CTGAGGAAGATTTATAATGGCTGAGACC
